>Addgene plasmid #83280 | pscAAV-CAG-RLuc | addgene full sequence | sequence record 430657 | Addgene NGS Result
AAAGCTTCCCGGGGGGATCTGGGCCACTCCCTCTCTGCGCGCTCGCTCGCTCACTGAGGCCGGGCGACCT
TTGGTCGCCCGGCCTCAGTGAGCGAGCGAGCGCGCAGAGAGGGAGTGGCCAACTCCATCACTAGGGGTTC
CTGGAGGGGTGGAGTCGTGACCTAGGCCATTGACGTCAATAATGACGTATGTTCCCATAGTAACGCCAAT
AGGGACTTTCCATTGACGTCAATGGGTGGAGTATTTACGGTAAACTGCCCACTTGGCAGTACATCAAGTG
TATCATATGCCAAGTACGCCCCCTATTGACGTCAATGACGGTAAATGGCCCGCCTGGCATTATGCCCAGT
ACATGACCTTATGGGACTTTCCTACTTGGCAGTACATCTACGTATTAGTCATCGCTATTACCATGGTCGA
GGTGAGCCCCACGTTCTGCTTCACTCTCCCCATCTCCCCCCCCTCCCCACCCCCAATTTTGTATTTATTT
ATTTTTTAATTATTTTGTGCAGCGATGGGGGCGGGGGGGGGGGGGGGGGGGCGCGCGCCAGGCGGGGCGG
GGCGGGGCGAGGGGCGGGGCGGGGCGAGGCGGAGAGGTGCGGCGGCAGCCAATCAGAGCGGCGCGCTCCG
AAAGTTTCCTTTTATGGCGAGGCGGCGGCGGCGGCGGCCCTATAAAAAGCGAAGCGCGCGGCGGGCGGGA
GTCGCTGCGCGCTGCCTTCGCCCCGTGCCCCGCTCCGCCGCCGCCTCGCGCCGCCCGCCCCGGCTCTGAC
TGACCGCGTTACTCCCACAGGTGAGCGGGCGGGACGGCCCTTCTCCTCCGGGCTGTAATTAGCGCTTGGT
TTAATGACGGCTTGTTTCTTTTCTGTGGCTGCGTGAAAGCCTTGAGGGGCTCCGGGAGGGCCCTTTGTGC
GGGGGGAGCGGCTCGGGGCTGTCCGCGGGGGGACGGCTGCCTTCGGGGGGGACGGGGCAGGGCGGGGTTC
GGCTTCTGGCGTGTGACCGGCGGCTCTAGAGCCTCTGCTAACCATGTTCATGCCTTCTTCTTTTTCCTAC
AGCTCCTGGGCAACGTGCTGGTTATTGTGCTGTCTCATCATTTTGGCAAAGAATTGGATCCGCCACCATG
ACTTCGAAAGTTTATGATCCAGAACAAAGGAAACGGATGATAACTGGTCCGCAGTGGTGGGCCAGATGTA
AACAAATGAATGTTCTTGATTCATTTATTAATTATTATGATTCAGAAAAACATGCAGAAAATGCTGTTAT
TTTTTTACATGGTAACGCGGCCTCTTCTTATTTATGGCGACATGTTGTGCCACATATTGAGCCAGTAGCG
CGGTGTATTATACCAGACCTTATTGGTATGGGCAAATCAGGCAAATCTGGTAATGGTTCTTATAGGTTAC
TTGATCATTACAAATATCTTACTGCATGGTTTGAACTTCTTAATTTACCAAAGAAGATCATTTTTGTCGG
CCATGATTGGGGTGCTTGTTTGGCATTTCATTATAGCTATGAGCATCAAGATAAGATCAAAGCAATAGTT
CACGCTGAAAGTGTAGTAGATGTGATTGAATCATGGGATGAATGGCCTGATATTGAAGAAGATATTGCGT
TGATCAAATCTGAAGAAGGAGAAAAAATGGTTTTGGAGAATAACTTCTTCGTGGAAACCATGTTGCCATC
AAAAATCATGAGAAAGTTAGAACCAGAAGAATTTGCAGCATATCTTGAACCATTCAAAGAGAAAGGTGAA
GTTCGTCGTCCAACATTATCATGGCCTCGTGAAATCCCGTTAGTAAAAGGTGGTAAACCTGACGTTGTAC
AAATTGTTAGGAATTATAATGCTTATCTACGTGCAAGTGATGATTTACCAAAAATGTTTATTGAATCGGA
CCCAGGATTCTTTTCCAATGCTATTGTTGAAGGTGCCAAGAAGTTTCCTAATACTGAATTTGTCAAAGTA
AAAGGTCTTCATTTTTCGCAAGAAGATGCACCTGATGAAATGGGAAAATATATCAAATCGTTCGTTGAGC
GAGTTCTCAAAAATGAACAATAATTCTAGAGCGGCCGCTTCGAGCAGCCTCACCTGCGATCTCGATGCTT
TATTTGTGAAATTTGTGATGCTATTGCTTTATTTGTAACCATTATAAGCTGCAATAAACAAGTTAACAAC
AACAATTGCATTCATTTTATGTTTCAGGTTCAGGGGGAGGTGTGGGAGGTTTTTTAAACTAGTCCACTCC
CTCTCTGCGCGCTCGCTCGCTCACTGAGGCCGGGCGACCAAAGGTCGCCCGACGCCCGGGCTTTGCCCGG
GCGGCCTCAGTGAGCGAGCGAGCGCGCAGAGAGGGACAGATCCGGGCCCGCATGCGTCGACAATTCACTG
GCCGTCGTTTTACAACGTCGTGACTGGGAAAACCCTGGCGTTACCCAACTTAATCGCCTTGCAGCACATC
CCCCTTTCGCCAGCTGGCGTAATAGCGAAGAGGCCCGCACCGATCGCCCTTCCCAACAGTTGCGCAGCCT
GAATGGCGAATGGCGCCTGATGCGGTATTTTCTCCTTACGCATCTGTGCGGTATTTCACACCGCATATGG
TGCACTCTCAGTACAATCTGCTCTGATGCCGCATAGTTAAGCCAGCCCCGACACCCGCCAACACCCGCTG
ACGCGCCCTGACGGGCTTGTCTGCTCCCGGCATCCGCTTACAGACAAGCTGTGACCGTCTCCGGGAGCTG
CATGTGTCAGAGGTTTTCACCGTCATCACCGAAACGCGCGAGACGAAAGGGCCTCGTGATACGCCTATTT
TTATAGGTTAATGTCATGATAATAATGGTTTCTTAGACGTCAGGTGGCACTTTTCGGGGAAATGTGCGCG
GAACCCCTATTTGTTTATTTTTCTAAATACATTCAAATATGTATCCGCTCATGAGACAATAACCCTGATA
AATGCTTCAATAATATTGAAAAAGGAAGAGTATGAGTATTCAACATTTCCGTGTCGCCCTTATTCCCTTT
TTTGCGGCATTTTGCCTTCCTGTTTTTGCTCACCCAGAAACGCTGGTGAAAGTAAAAGATGCTGAAGATC
AGTTGGGTGCACGAGTGGGTTACATCGAACTGGATCTCAACAGCGGTAAGATCCTTGAGAGTTTTCGCCC
CGAAGAACGTTTTCCAATGATGAGCACTTTTAAAGTTCTGCTATGTGGCGCGGTATTATCCCGTATTGAC
GCCGGGCAAGAGCAACTCGGTCGCCGCATACACTATTCTCAGAATGACTTGGTTGAGTACTCACCAGTCA
CAGAAAAGCATCTTACGGATGGCATGACAGTAAGAGAATTATGCAGTGCTGCCATAACCATGAGTGATAA
CACTGCGGCCAACTTACTTCTGACAACGATCGGAGGACCGAAGGAGCTAACCGCTTTTTTGCACAACATG
GGGGATCATGTAACTCGCCTTGATCGTTGGGAACCGGAGCTGAATGAAGCCATACCAAACGACGAGCGTG
ACACCACGATGCCTGTAGCAATGGCAACAACGTTGCGCAAACTATTAACTGGCGAACTACTTACTCTAGC
TTCCCGGCAACAATTAATAGACTGGATGGAGGCGGATAAAGTTGCAGGACCACTTCTGCGCTCGGCCCTT
CCGGCTGGCTGGTTTATTGCTGATAAATCTGGAGCCGGTGAGCGTGGGTCTCGCGGTATCATTGCAGCAC
TGGGGCCAGATGGTAAGCCCTCCCGTATCGTAGTTATCTACACGACGGGGAGTCAGGCAACTATGGATGA
ACGAAATAGACAGATCGCTGAGATAGGTGCCTCACTGATTAAGCATTGGTAACTGTCAGACCAAGTTTAC
TCATATATACTTTAGATTGATTTAAAACTTCATTTTTAATTTAAAAGGATCTAGGTGAAGATCCTTTTTG
ATAATCTCATGACCAAAATCCCTTAACGTGAGTTTTCGTTCCACTGAGCGTCAGACCCCGTAGAAAAGAT
CAAAGGATCTTCTTGAGATCCTTTTTTTCTGCGCGTAATCTGCTGCTTGCAAACAAAAAAACCACCGCTA
CCAGCGGTGGTTTGTTTGCCGGATCAAGAGCTACCAACTCTTTTTCCGAAGGTAACTGGCTTCAGCAGAG
CGCAGATACCAAATACTGTTCTTCTAGTGTAGCCGTAGTTAGGCCACCACTTCAAGAACTCTGTAGCACC
GCCTACATACCTCGCTCTGCTAATCCTGTTACCAGTGGCTGCTGCCAGTGGCGATAAGTCGTGTCTTACC
GGGTTGGACTCAAGACGATAGTTACCGGATAAGGCGCAGCGGTCGGGCTGAACGGGGGGTTCGTGCACAC
AGCCCAGCTTGGAGCGAACGACCTACACCGAACTGAGATACCTACAGCGTGAGCTATGAGAAAGCGCCAC
GCTTCCCGAAGGGAGAAAGGCGGACAGGTATCCGGTAAGCGGCAGGGTCGGAACAGGAGAGCGCACGAGG
GAGCTTCCAGGGGGAAACGCCTGGTATCTTTATAGTCCTGTCGGGTTTCGCCACCTCTGACTTGAGCGTC
GATTTTTGTGATGCTCGTCAGGGGGGCGGAGCCTATGGAAAAACGCCAGCAACGCGGCCTTTTTACGGTT
CCTGGCCTTTTGCTGGCCTTTTGCTCACATGTTCTTTCCTGCGTTATCCCCTGATTCTGTGGATAACCGT
ATTACCGCCTTTGAGTGAGCTGATACCGCTCGCCGCAGCCGAACGACCGAGCGCAGCGAGTCAGTGAGCG
AGGAAGCGGAAGAGCGCCCAATACGCAAACCGCCTCTCCCCGCGCGTTGGCCGATTCATTAATGCAGCTG
GCACGACAGGTTTCCCGACTGGAAAGCGGGCAGTGAGCGCAACGCAATTAATGTGAGTTAGCTCACTCAT
TAGGCACCCCAGGCTTTACACTTTATGCTTCCGGCTCGTATGTTGTGTGGAATTGTGAGCGGATAACAAT
TTCACACAGGAAACAGCTATGACCATGATTACGCCAAGCTCTCGAGATCTAG
Features (pLannotate 1.2.2; 19 found; start..end, strand, type, name):
     61..142     -  repeat_region  AAV2 ITR (fragment): inverted terminal repeat of adeno-associated virus serotype 2 inverted
    167..415     +  enhancer       CMV enhancer (fragment): human cytomegalovirus immediate early enhancer
    417..697     +  promoter       chicken β-actin promoter: No description available
    698..833     +  intron         hybrid intron (fragment): hybrid between chicken β-actin (CBA) and minute virus of mice (MMV) introns (Gray et al., 2011)
    922..1052    +  intron         chimeric intron (fragment): chimera between introns from chicken β-actin and rabbit β-globin
   1050..1112    +  CDS            HBB (fragment): HBB_LEPEU - Experimental evidence at protein level: Swiss-Prot protein existence level 1. Involved in oxygen transport from the lung to the various peripheral tissues. From Lepus europaeus (European hare).
   1118..2053    +  CDS            Rluc: luciferase from the anthozoan coelenterate Renilla reniformis (sea pansy)
   2095..2164    -  polyA_signal   SV40 poly(A) signal (fragment): SV40 polyadenylation signal
   2234..2339    +  repeat_region  AAV2 ITR (fragment): inverted terminal repeat of adeno-associated virus serotype 2 inverted
   2373..2530    +  CDS            lacZα (fragment): LacZα fragment of β-galactosidase; lacZ fragment
   2536..2635    -  misc_feature   bom (fragment): basis of mobility region from pBR322
   2737..2772    -  CDS            rop (fragment): Rop protein, which maintains plasmids at low copy number; rop
   2867..2971    +  promoter       AmpR promoter: bla
   2972..3832    +  CDS            AmpR: β-lactamase; bla; confers resistance to ampicillin, carbenicillin, and related antibiotics
   4003..4591    +  rep_origin     ori: high-copy-number ColE1/pMB1/pBR322/pUC origin of replication
   4774..4866    +  CDS            lacI (fragment): lac repressor; lacI; The lac repressor binds to the lac operator to inhibit transcription in E. coli. This inhibition can be relieved by adding lactose or isopropyl-β-D-thiogalactopyranoside (IPTG).
   4879..4900    +  protein_bind   CAP binding site: CAP binding activates transcription in the presence of cAMP. E. coli catabolite activator protein
   4915..4945    +  promoter       lac promoter: promoter for the E. coli lac operon
   4953..4969    +  protein_bind   lac operator: The lac repressor binds to the lac operator to inhibit transcription in E. coli. This inhibition can be relieved by adding lactose or isopropyl-β-D-thiogalactopyranoside (IPTG). lac repressor encoded by lacI
