>Addgene plasmid #83280 | pscAAV-CAG-RLuc | analyzer sequence | sequence record 158419
AAAGCTTCCCGGGGGGATCTGGGCCACTCCCTCTCTGCGCGCTCGCTCGCTCACTGAGGCCGGGCGACCA
AAGGTCGCCCGACGCCCGGGCTTTGCCCGGGCGGCCTCAGTGAGCGAGCGAGCGCGCAGAGAGGGAGTGG
CCAACTCCATCACTAGGGGTTCCTGGAGGGGTGGAGTCGTGACCTAGGCCATTGACGTCAATAATGACGT
ATGTTCCCATAGTAACGCCAATAGGGACTTTCCATTGACGTCAATGGGTGGAGTATTTACGGTAAACTGC
CCACTTGGCAGTACATCAAGTGTATCATATGCCAAGTACGCCCCCTATTGACGTCAATGACGGTAAATGG
CCCGCCTGGCATTATGCCCAGTACATGACCTTATGGGACTTTCCTACTTGGCAGTACATCTACGTATTAG
TCATCGCTATTACCATGGTCGAGGTGAGCCCCACGTTCTGCTTCACTCTCCCCATCTCCCCCCCCTCCCC
ACCCCCAATTTTGTATTTATTTATTTTTTAATTATTTTGTGCAGCGATGGGGGCGGGGGGGGGGGGGGGG
CGCGCGCCAGGCGGGGCGGGGCGGGGCGAGGGGCGGGGCGGGGCGAGGCGGAGAGGTGCGGCGGCAGCCA
ATCAGAGCGGCGCGCTCCGAAAGTTTCCTTTTATGGCGAGGCGGCGGCGGCGGCGGCCCTATAAAAAGCG
AAGCGCGCGGCGGGCGGGAGTCGCTGCGCGCTGCCTTCGCCCCGTGCCCCGCTCCGCCGCCGCCTCGCGC
CGCCCGCCCCGGCTCTGACTGACCGCGTTACTCCCACAGGTGAGCGGGCGGGACGGCCCTTCTCCTCCGG
GCTGTAATTAGCGCTTGGTTTAATGACGGCTTGTTTCTTTTCTGTGGCTGCGTGAAAGCCTTGAGGGGCT
CCGGGAGGGCCCTTTGTGCGGGGGGAGCGGCTCGGGGCTGTCCGCGGGGGGACGGCTGCCTTCGGGGGGG
ACGGGGCAGGGCGGGGTTCGGCTTCTGGCGTGTGACCGGCGGCTCTAGAGCCTCTGCTAACCATGTTCAT
GCCTTCTTCTTTTTCCTACAGCTCCTGGGCAACGTGCTGGTTATTGTGCTGTCTCATCATTTTGGCAAAG
AATTGGATCCGCCACCATGACTTCGAAAGTTTATGATCCAGAACAAAGGAAACGGATGATAACTGGTCCG
CAGTGGTGGGCCAGATGTAAACAAATGAATGTTCTTGATTCATTTATTAATTATTATGATTCAGAAAAAC
ATGCAGAAAATGCTGTTATTTTTTTACATGGTAACGCGGCCTCTTCTTATTTATGGCGACATGTTGTGCC
ACATATTGAGCCAGTAGCGCGGTGTATTATACCAGACCTTATTGGTATGGGCAAATCAGGCAAATCTGGT
AATGGTTCTTATAGGTTACTTGATCATTACAAATATCTTACTGCATGGTTTGAACTTCTTAATTTACCAA
AGAAGATCATTTTTGTCGGCCATGATTGGGGTGCTTGTTTGGCATTTCATTATAGCTATGAGCATCAAGA
TAAGATCAAAGCAATAGTTCACGCTGAAAGTGTAGTAGATGTGATTGAATCATGGGATGAATGGCCTGAT
ATTGAAGAAGATATTGCGTTGATCAAATCTGAAGAAGGAGAAAAAATGGTTTTGGAGAATAACTTCTTCG
TGGAAACCATGTTGCCATCAAAAATCATGAGAAAGTTAGAACCAGAAGAATTTGCAGCATATCTTGAACC
ATTCAAAGAGAAAGGTGAAGTTCGTCGTCCAACATTATCATGGCCTCGTGAAATCCCGTTAGTAAAAGGT
GGTAAACCTGACGTTGTACAAATTGTTAGGAATTATAATGCTTATCTACGTGCAAGTGATGATTTACCAA
AAATGTTTATTGAATCGGACCCAGGATTCTTTTCCAATGCTATTGTTGAAGGTGCCAAGAAGTTTCCTAA
TACTGAATTTGTCAAAGTAAAAGGTCTTCATTTTTCGCAAGAAGATGCACCTGATGAAATGGGAAAATAT
ATCAAATCGTTCGTTGAGCGAGTTCTCAAAAATGAACAATAATTCTAGAGCGGCCGCTTCGAGCAGCCTC
ACCTGCGATCTCGATGCTTTATTTGTGAAATTTGTGATGCTATTGCTTTATTTGTAACCATTATAAGCTG
CAATAAACAAGTTAACAACAACAATTGCATTCATTTTATGTTTCAGGTTCAGGGGGAGGTGTGGGAGGTT
TTTTAAACTAGTCCACTCCCTCTCTGCGCGCTCGCTCGCTCACTGAGGCCGGGCGACCAAAGGTCGCCCG
ACGCCCGGGCTTTGCCCGGGCGGCCTCAGTGAGCGAGCGAGCGCGCAGAGAGGGACAGATCCGGGCCCGC
ATGCGTCGACAATTCACTGGCCGTCGTTTTACAACGTCGTGACTGGGAAAACCCTGGCGTTACCCAACTT
AATCGCCTTGCAGCACATCCCCCTTTCGCCAGCTGGCGTAATAGCGAAGAGGCCCGCACCGATCGCCCTT
CCCAACAGTTGCGCAGCCTGAATGGCGAATGGCGCCTGATGCGGTATTTTCTCCTTACGCATCTGTGCGG
TATTTCACACCGCATATGGTGCACTCTCAGTACAATCTGCTCTGATGCCGCATAGTTAAGCCAGCCCCGA
CACCCGCCAACACCCGCTGACGCGCCCTGACGGGCTTGTCTGCTCCCGGCATCCGCTTACAGACAAGCTG
TGACCGTCTCCGGGAGCTGCATGTGTCAGAGGTTTTCACCGTCATCACCGAAACGCGCGAGACGAAAGGG
CCTCGTGATACGCCTATTTTTATAGGTTAATGTCATGATAATAATGGTTTCTTAGACGTCAGGTGGCACT
TTTCGGGGAAATGTGCGCGGAACCCCTATTTGTTTATTTTTCTAAATACATTCAAATATGTATCCGCTCA
TGAGACAATAACCCTGATAAATGCTTCAATAATATTGAAAAAGGAAGAGTATGAGTATTCAACATTTCCG
TGTCGCCCTTATTCCCTTTTTTGCGGCATTTTGCCTTCCTGTTTTTGCTCACCCAGAAACGCTGGTGAAA
GTAAAAGATGCTGAAGATCAGTTGGGTGCACGAGTGGGTTACATCGAACTGGATCTCAACAGCGGTAAGA
TCCTTGAGAGTTTTCGCCCCGAAGAACGTTTTCCAATGATGAGCACTTTTAAAGTTCTGCTATGTGGCGC
GGTATTATCCCGTATTGACGCCGGGCAAGAGCAACTCGGTCGCCGCATACACTATTCTCAGAATGACTTG
GTTGAGTACTCACCAGTCACAGAAAAGCATCTTACGGATGGCATGACAGTAAGAGAATTATGCAGTGCTG
CCATAACCATGAGTGATAACACTGCGGCCAACTTACTTCTGACAACGATCGGAGGACCGAAGGAGCTAAC
CGCTTTTTTGCACAACATGGGGGATCATGTAACTCGCCTTGATCGTTGGGAACCGGAGCTGAATGAAGCC
ATACCAAACGACGAGCGTGACACCACGATGCCTGTAGCAATGGCAACAACGTTGCGCAAACTATTAACTG
GCGAACTACTTACTCTAGCTTCCCGGCAACAATTAATAGACTGGATGGAGGCGGATAAAGTTGCAGGACC
ACTTCTGCGCTCGGCCCTTCCGGCTGGCTGGTTTATTGCTGATAAATCTGGAGCCGGTGAGCGTGGGTCT
CGCGGTATCATTGCAGCACTGGGGCCAGATGGTAAGCCCTCCCGTATCGTAGTTATCTACACGACGGGGA
GTCAGGCAACTATGGATGAACGAAATAGACAGATCGCTGAGATAGGTGCCTCACTGATTAAGCATTGGTA
ACTGTCAGACCAAGTTTACTCATATATACTTTAGATTGATTTAAAACTTCATTTTTAATTTAAAAGGATC
TAGGTGAAGATCCTTTTTGATAATCTCATGACCAAAATCCCTTAACGTGAGTTTTCGTTCCACTGAGCGT
CAGACCCCGTAGAAAAGATCAAAGGATCTTCTTGAGATCCTTTTTTTCTGCGCGTAATCTGCTGCTTGCA
AACAAAAAAACCACCGCTACCAGCGGTGGTTTGTTTGCCGGATCAAGAGCTACCAACTCTTTTTCCGAAG
GTAACTGGCTTCAGCAGAGCGCAGATACCAAATACTGTTCTTCTAGTGTAGCCGTAGTTAGGCCACCACT
TCAAGAACTCTGTAGCACCGCCTACATACCTCGCTCTGCTAATCCTGTTACCAGTGGCTGCTGCCAGTGG
CGATAAGTCGTGTCTTACCGGGTTGGACTCAAGACGATAGTTACCGGATAAGGCGCAGCGGTCGGGCTGA
ACGGGGGGTTCGTGCACACAGCCCAGCTTGGAGCGAACGACCTACACCGAACTGAGATACCTACAGCGTG
AGCTATGAGAAAGCGCCACGCTTCCCGAAGGGAGAAAGGCGGACAGGTATCCGGTAAGCGGCAGGGTCGG
AACAGGAGAGCGCACGAGGGAGCTTCCAGGGGGAAACGCCTGGTATCTTTATAGTCCTGTCGGGTTTCGC
CACCTCTGACTTGAGCGTCGATTTTTGTGATGCTCGTCAGGGGGGCGGAGCCTATGGAAAAACGCCAGCA
ACGCGGCCTTTTTACGGTTCCTGGCCTTTTGCTGGCCTTTTGCTCACATGTTCTTTCCTGCGTTATCCCC
TGATTCTGTGGATAACCGTATTACCGCCTTTGAGTGAGCTGATACCGCTCGCCGCAGCCGAACGACCGAG
CGCAGCGAGTCAGTGAGCGAGGAAGCGGAAGAGCGCCCAATACGCAAACCGCCTCTCCCCGCGCGTTGGC
CGATTCATTAATGCAGCTGGCACGACAGGTTTCCCGACTGGAAAGCGGGCAGTGAGCGCAACGCAATTAA
TGTGAGTTAGCTCACTCATTAGGCACCCCAGGCTTTACACTTTATGCTTCCGGCTCGTATGTTGTGTGGA
ATTGTGAGCGGATAACAATTTCACACAGGAAACAGCTATGACCATGATTACGCCAAGCTCTCGAGATCTA
G
Features (pLannotate 1.2.2; 19 found; start..end, strand, type, name):
     22..129     +  repeat_region  AAV2 ITR (fragment): inverted terminal repeat of adeno-associated virus serotype 2 inverted
    189..437     +  enhancer       CMV enhancer (fragment): human cytomegalovirus immediate early enhancer
    439..716     +  promoter       chicken β-actin promoter: No description available
    717..852     +  intron         hybrid intron (fragment): hybrid between chicken β-actin (CBA) and minute virus of mice (MMV) introns (Gray et al., 2011)
    941..1071    +  intron         chimeric intron (fragment): chimera between introns from chicken β-actin and rabbit β-globin
   1069..1131    +  CDS            HBB (fragment): HBB_LEPEU - Experimental evidence at protein level: Swiss-Prot protein existence level 1. Involved in oxygen transport from the lung to the various peripheral tissues. From Lepus europaeus (European hare).
   1137..2072    +  CDS            Rluc: luciferase from the anthozoan coelenterate Renilla reniformis (sea pansy)
   2114..2183    -  polyA_signal   SV40 poly(A) signal (fragment): SV40 polyadenylation signal
   2253..2358    +  repeat_region  AAV2 ITR (fragment): inverted terminal repeat of adeno-associated virus serotype 2 inverted
   2392..2549    +  CDS            lacZα (fragment): LacZα fragment of β-galactosidase; lacZ fragment
   2555..2654    -  misc_feature   bom (fragment): basis of mobility region from pBR322
   2756..2791    -  CDS            rop (fragment): Rop protein, which maintains plasmids at low copy number; rop
   2886..2990    +  promoter       AmpR promoter: bla
   2991..3851    +  CDS            AmpR: β-lactamase; bla; confers resistance to ampicillin, carbenicillin, and related antibiotics
   4022..4610    +  rep_origin     ori: high-copy-number ColE1/pMB1/pBR322/pUC origin of replication
   4793..4885    +  CDS            lacI (fragment): lac repressor; lacI; The lac repressor binds to the lac operator to inhibit transcription in E. coli. This inhibition can be relieved by adding lactose or isopropyl-β-D-thiogalactopyranoside (IPTG).
   4898..4919    +  protein_bind   CAP binding site: CAP binding activates transcription in the presence of cAMP. E. coli catabolite activator protein
   4934..4964    +  promoter       lac promoter: promoter for the E. coli lac operon
   4972..4988    +  protein_bind   lac operator: The lac repressor binds to the lac operator to inhibit transcription in E. coli. This inhibition can be relieved by adding lactose or isopropyl-β-D-thiogalactopyranoside (IPTG). lac repressor encoded by lacI
