[The description below was written by a language model from this plasmid's Addgene catalogue record and pLannotate feature annotations shown in this document.]
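Description:
pscAAV-CAG-RLuc is a recombinant adeno-associated virus transfer plasmid of about 5 kb, designed to package a self-complementary (sc) AAV genome that expresses Renilla luciferase in mammalian cells. The backbone is a pAAV derivative carrying AAV2 inverted terminal repeats, one of which lacks the terminal resolution site (trs). Because that ITR cannot be nicked during replication, the genome is packaged as an inverted dimer that folds into double-stranded DNA after uncoating. This bypasses second-strand synthesis and gives faster onset of expression, at the cost of roughly half the usual packaging capacity. In bacteria the plasmid replicates from a high-copy ColE1/pUC-type origin and is selected with ampicillin through the bla gene. Remnants of lacZα, lacI, rop, bom and the lac promoter/operator are leftover cloning-vector sequence with no stated role. The record calls for a recombination-deficient host strain and checks of ITR integrity, reflecting the known instability of these repeats.

Between the ITRs, the compact expression cassette is driven by the CAG promoter, annotated as a CMV enhancer fragment, the chicken β-actin promoter and shortened chimeric β-actin/β-globin intron sequence. The short "HBB" hit just upstream of the reporter is probably the rabbit β-globin portion of that intron and exon rather than a separate coding element. The 936 bp Renilla reniformis luciferase open reading frame follows, cloned between BamHI and EagI sites and terminated by an SV40 polyadenylation signal fragment. The two sequence records (5,022 and 5,041 nt) show the same features in the same order and differ mainly in the annotation of the left ITR. The construct serves as a strong, ubiquitous bioluminescent reporter genome for measuring AAV transduction, and the associated work concerned engineered capsids for delivery to human skeletal muscle.
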