Addgene plasmid #83280: pscAAV-CAG-RLuc
Purpose: recombinant AAV vector packaging self-complementary Renilla Luciferase under the CAG promoter
Depositing lab: Mark Kay. Depositing organization: Stanford University. Publication: Bioengineered Viral Platform for Intramuscular Passive Vaccine Delivery to Human Skeletal Muscle. Paulk NK, Pekrun K, Charville GW, Maguire-Nguyen K, Wosczyna MN, Xu J, Zhang Y, Lisowski L, Yoo B, Vilches-Moure JG, Lee GK, Shrager JB, Rando TA, Kay MA. Mol Ther Methods Clin Dev. 2018 Jul 24;10:144-155. doi: 10.1016/j.omtm.2018.06.001. eCollection 2018 Sep 21. PubMed 30101152.
Backbone
  Vector backbone: pAAV with one trs deleted ITR and CAG promoter
  Backbone size w/o insert (bp): 4105
  Total vector size (bp): 5041
  Vector type: Mammalian Expression, AAV
Growth in bacteria
  Bacterial resistance: Ampicillin, 100 μg/mL
  Growth temperature: 37°C
  Growth strain: NEB Stable
  Growth instructions: Need to check for integrity of ITRs by restriction digest with AhdI, also with XmaI.
  Copy number: High Copy
Gene/Insert
  Gene/Insert name: Renilla Luciferase
  Species: Renilla reniformis
  Insert size (bp): 936
  Promoter: CAG
  Cloning method: Restriction Enzyme; 5′ cloning site BamH1 (not destroyed); 3′ cloning site EagI (not destroyed)
  Sequencing primers: 5′ GTTATTGTGCTGTCTCATC; 3′ CCACACCTCCCCCTGAAC
Resource information
  A portion of this plasmid was derived from a plasmid made by: AAV backbone was obtained from Addgene plasmid #32396, the CAG promoter was obtained from Addgene plasmid #37825, renilla luciferase gene was obtained from Promega plasmid pRL-TK
Terms and licenses: Academic/Nonprofit Terms; Industry Terms: Not Available to Industry
How to cite: pscAAV-CAG-RLuc was a gift from Mark Kay (Addgene plasmid # 83280 ; http://n2t.net/addgene:83280 ; RRID:Addgene_83280)
