>Addgene plasmid #83280 | pscAAV-CAG-RLuc | addgene partial sequence | sequence record 162107 | pTriExUP 5'-GGTTATTGTGCTGTCTCATCA-3'
GATCCGCCACCATGACTTCGAAAGTTTATGATCCAGAACAAAGGAAACGGATGATAACTGGTCCGCAGTG
GTGGGCCAGATGTAAACAAATGAATGTTCTTGATTCATTTATTAATTATTATGATTCAGAAAAACATGCA
GAAAATGCTGTTATTTTTTTACATGGTAACGCGGCCTCTTCTTATTTATGGCGACATGTTGTGCCACATA
TTGAGCCAGTAGCGCGGTGTATTATACCAGACCTTATTGGTATGGGCAAATCAGGCAAATCTGGTAATGG
TTCTTATAGGTTACTTGATCATTACAAATATCTTACTGCATGGTTTGAACTTCTTAATTTACCAAAGAAG
ATCATTTTTGTCGGCCATGATTGGGGTGCTTGTTTGGCATTTCATTATAGCTATGAGCATCAAGATAAGA
TCAAAGCAATAGTTCACGCTGAAAGTGTAGTAGATGTGATTGAATCATGGGATGAATGGCCTGATATTGA
AGAAGATATTGCGTTGATCAAATCTGAAGAAGGAGAAAAAATGGTTTTGGAGAATAACTTCTTCGTGGAA
ACCATGTTGCCATCAAAAATCATGAGAAAGTTAGAACCAGAAGAATTTGCAGCATATCTTGAACCATTCA
AAGAGAAAGGTGAAGTTCGTCGTCCAACATTATCATGGCCTCGTGAAATCCCGTTAGTAAAAGGTGGTAA
ACCTGACGTTGTACAAATTGTTAGGAATTATAATGCTTATCTACGTGCAAGTGATGATTTACCAAAAATG
TTTATTGAATCGGACCCAGGATTCTTTTCCAATGCTATTGTTGAAGGTGCCAAGAAGTTTCCTAATACTG
AATTTGTCAAAGTAAAAGGTCTTCATTTTTCGCAAGAAGATGCACCTGATGAAATGGGAAAATATATCAA
ATCGTTCGTTGAGCGAGTTCTCAAAAATGAACAATAATTCTAGAGCGGCCGCTTCGAGCAGCCTCACCTG
CGATCTCGATGCTTTATTTGTGAAATTTGTGATGCTATTGCTTTATTTGTAACCATTATAAGCTGCA
