>Addgene plasmid #83280 | pscAAV-CAG-RLuc | addgene partial sequence | sequence record 162110 | Rluc-R 5'-TTTACATCTGGCCCACCACT-3'
TTCCTTTGTTCTGGATCATAAACTTTCGAAGTCATGGTGGCGGATCCAATTCTTTGCCAAAATGATGAGA
CAGCACAATAACCAGCACGTTGCCCAGGAGCTGTAGGAAAAAGAAGAAGGCATGAACATGGTTAGCAGAG
GCTCTAGAGCCGCCGGTCACACGCCAGAAGCCGAACCCCGCCCTGCCCCGTCCCCCCCGAAGGCAGCCGT
CCCCCCGCGGACAGCCCCGAGCCGCTCCCCCCGCACAAAGGGCCCTCCCGGAGCCCCTCAAGGCTTTCAC
GCAGCCACAGAAAAGAAACAAGCCGTCATTAAACCAAGCGCTAATTACAGCCCGGAGGAGAAGGGCCGTC
CCGCCCGCTCACCTGTGGGAGTAACGCGGTCAGTCAGAGCCGGGGCGGGCGGCGCGAGGC
